Addgene plasmid #64085: pCAG-VSVL
Purpose: Expression vector for Vesicular Stomatitis Virus Indiana strain polymerase gene
Depositing lab: Ian Wickersham. Depositing organization: Massachusetts Institute of Technology.
Backbone
  Vector backbone: pCAGEN
  Backbone size w/o insert (bp): 4795
  Total vector size (bp): 11125
  Vector type: Mammalian Expression
Growth in bacteria
  Bacterial resistance: Ampicillin, 100 μg/mL
  Growth temperature: 37°C
  Growth strain: DH5alpha
  Copy number: High Copy
Gene/Insert
  Gene/Insert name: VSV polymerase
  Species: Vesicular Stomatitis Virus
  Insert size (bp): 6330
  Promoter: CAG
  Cloning method: Unknown
  Sequencing primers: 5′ CTCTAGAGCCTCTGCTAACc; 3′ CAGAAGTCAGATGCTCAAG
Terms and licenses: Academic/Nonprofit Terms; Industry Terms: Not Available to Industry
How to cite: pCAG-VSVL was a gift from Ian Wickersham (Addgene plasmid # 64085 ; http://n2t.net/addgene:64085 ; RRID:Addgene_64085)
