[The description below was written by a language model from this plasmid's Addgene catalogue record and pLannotate feature annotations shown in this document.]
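Description:
pCAG-VSVL is a mammalian expression plasmid built on the pCAGEN backbone that carries the polymerase (L) gene of vesicular stomatitis virus, Indiana strain. It is maintained in E. coli through a high-copy ColE1/pUC-type origin and selected with ampicillin via the β-lactamase gene and its own promoter. The catalogue lists a total size of about 11.1 kb, of which roughly 6.3 kb is insert. Two sequence records are annotated, one of 11,125 nt and an NGS-derived one of 11,136 nt. They use different start coordinates but show the same set of features in the same order.

The L open reading frame is driven by the composite CAG promoter, annotated here as the human cytomegalovirus immediate-early enhancer, the chicken β-actin promoter and a chimeric chicken β-actin/rabbit β-globin intron, an arrangement that gives strong, broadly active transcription in mammalian cells. Downstream lie a short β-globin-derived fragment and the rabbit β-globin polyadenylation signal, which terminate and process the transcript. No epitope tag, reporter or mammalian selection marker is annotated. The backbone also carries an SV40 origin of replication, which can support episomal amplification in cells expressing large T antigen, an SV40 poly(A) signal, and vestigial lac promoter/operator and lacI fragments left over from cloning-vector ancestry.

The L protein is the catalytic subunit of the viral RNA-dependent RNA polymerase, responsible for genome replication, mRNA transcription, capping, cap methylation and polyadenylation on nucleoprotein-encapsidated templates. The record states only that the plasmid is an expression vector for this gene. Supplying L in trans in this way is the usual role of helper plasmids used to recover recombinant VSV from cloned cDNA, but the record does not state this application.
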