Features (pLannotate 1.2.2; 17 found; start..end, strand, type, name):
      3..107     -  promoter       AmpR promoter: bla
    138..517     +  enhancer       CMV enhancer: human cytomegalovirus immediate early enhancer
    519..795     +  promoter       chicken β-actin promoter: No description available
    796..1812    +  intron         chimeric intron: chimera between introns from chicken β-actin and rabbit β-globin
   1876..8202    +  CDS            L: L_VSIVM - Experimental evidence at protein level: Swiss-Prot protein existence level 1. Responsible for RNA synthesis (replicase and transcriptase), cap addition, and cap methylation (By similarity). Performs also the polyadenylation of subgenomic mRNAs by a stuttering mechanism at a slipery stop site present at the end of viral genes (By similarity). The template is composed of the viral RNA tightly encapsidated by the nucleoprotein (N) (By similarity). The viral polymerase binds to the genomic RNA at the 3' leader promoter, thereby initiating either genome replication or mRNA transcription.
   8214..8285    +  CDS            HBB (fragment): HBB_PONPY - Experimental evidence at transcript level: Swiss-Prot protein existence level 2. Involved in oxygen transport from the lung to the various peripheral tissues. From Pongo pygmaeus (Bornean orangutan).
   8356..8411    +  polyA_signal   β-globin poly(A) signal: rabbit β-globin polyadenylation signal (Gil and Proudfoot, 1987)
   8794..8816    -  protein_bind   lac operator (fragment): The lac repressor binds to the lac operator to inhibit transcription in E. coli. This inhibition can be relieved by adding lactose or isopropyl-β-D-thiogalactopyranoside (IPTG). lac repressor encoded by lacI
   8820..8850    -  promoter       lac promoter: promoter for the E. coli lac operon
   8865..8886    -  protein_bind   CAP binding site: CAP binding activates transcription in the presence of cAMP. E. coli catabolite activator protein
   8899..8938    -  CDS            lacI (fragment): lac repressor; lacI; The lac repressor binds to the lac operator to inhibit transcription in E. coli. This inhibition can be relieved by adding lactose or isopropyl-β-D-thiogalactopyranoside (IPTG).
   8945..8967    +  promoter       SV40 promoter (fragment): SV40 enhancer and early promoter
   8991..9126    +  rep_origin     SV40 ori: SV40 origin of replication
   9146..9280    +  polyA_signal   SV40 poly(A) signal: SV40 polyadenylation signal
   9282..9336    -  CDS            lacI (fragment): lac repressor; lacI; The lac repressor binds to the lac operator to inhibit transcription in E. coli. This inhibition can be relieved by adding lactose or isopropyl-β-D-thiogalactopyranoside (IPTG).
   9519..10107   -  rep_origin     ori: high-copy-number ColE1/pMB1/pBR322/pUC origin of replication
  10278..2       -  CDS            AmpR (across the origin): β-lactamase; bla; confers resistance to ampicillin, carbenicillin, and related antibiotics
>Addgene plasmid #64085 | pCAG-VSVL | addgene full sequence | sequence record 429028 | Addgene NGS Result
ATACTCTTCCTTTTTCAATATTATTGAAGCATTTATCAGGGTTATTGTCTCATGAGCGGATACATATTTG
AATGTATTTAGAAAAATAAACAAATAGGGGTTCCGCGCACATTTCCCCGAAAAGTGCCACCTGGGTCGAC
ATTGATTATTGACTAGTTATTAATAGTAATCAATTACGGGGTCATTAGTTCATAGCCCATATATGGAGTT
CCGCGTTACATAACTTACGGTAAATGGCCCGCCTGGCTGACCGCCCAACGACCCCCGCCCATTGACGTCA
ATAATGACGTATGTTCCCATAGTAACGCCAATAGGGACTTTCCATTGACGTCAATGGGTGGAGTATTTAC
GGTAAACTGCCCACTTGGCAGTACATCAAGTGTATCATATGCCAAGTACGCCCCCTATTGACGTCAATGA
CGGTAAATGGCCCGCCTGGCATTATGCCCAGTACATGACCTTATGGGACTTTCCTACTTGGCAGTACATC
TACGTATTAGTCATCGCTATTACCATGGTCGAGGTGAGCCCCACGTTCTGCTTCACTCTCCCCATCTCCC
CCCCCTCCCCACCCCCAATTTTGTATTTATTTATTTTTTAATTATTTTGTGCAGCGATGGGGGCGGGGGG
GGGGGGGGGCGCGCGCCAGGCGGGGCGGGGCGGGGCGAGGGGCGGGGCGGGGCGAGGCGGAGAGGTGCGG
CGGCAGCCAATCAGAGCGGCGCGCTCCGAAAGTTTCCTTTTATGGCGAGGCGGCGGCGGCGGCGGCCCTA
TAAAAAGCGAAGCGCGCGGCGGGCGGGAGTCGCTGCGCGCTGCCTTCGCCCCGTGCCCCGCTCCGCCGCC
GCCTCGCGCCGCCCGCCCCGGCTCTGACTGACCGCGTTACTCCCACAGGTGAGCGGGCGGGACGGCCCTT
CTCCTCCGGGCTGTAATTAGCGCTTGGTTTAATGACGGCTTGTTTCTTTTCTGTGGCTGCGTGAAAGCCT
TGAGGGGCTCCGGGAGGGCCCTTTGTGCGGGGGGAGCGGCTCGGGGGGTGCGTGCGTGTGTGTGTGCGTG
GGGAGCGCCGCGTGCGGCTCCGCGCTGCCCGGCGGCTGTGAGCGCTGCGGGCGCGGCGCGGGGCTTTGTG
CGCTCCGCAGTGTGCGCGAGGGGAGCGCGGCCGGGGGCGGTGCCCCGCGGTGCGGGGGGGGCTGCGAGGG
GAACAAAGGCTGCGTGCGGGGTGTGTGCGTGGGGGGGTGAGCAGGGGGTGTGGGCGCGTCGGTCGGGCTG
CAACCCCCCCTGCACCCCCCTCCCCGAGTTGCTGAGCACGGCCCGGCTTCGGGTGCGGGGCTCCGTACGG
GGCGTGGCGCGGGGCTCGCCGTGCCGGGCGGGGGGTGGCGGCAGGTGGGGGTGCCGGGCGGGGCGGGGCC
GCCTCGGGCCGGGGAGGGCTCGGGGGAGGGGCGCGGCGGCCCCCGGAGCGCCGGCGGCTGTCGAGGCGCG
GCGAGCCGCAGCCATTGCCTTTTATGGTAATCGTGCGAGAGGGCGCAGGGACTTCCTTTGTCCCAAATCT
GTGCGGAGCCGAAATCTGGGAGGCGCCGCCGCACCCCCTCTAGCGGGCGCGGGGCGAAGCGGTGCGGCGC
CGGCAGGAAGGAAATGGGCGGGGAGGGCCTTCGTGCGTCGCCGCGCCGCCGTCCCCTTCTCCCTCTCCAG
CCTCGGGGCTGTCCGCGGGGGGACGGCTGCCTTCGGGGGGGACGGGGCAGGGCGGGGTTCGGCTTCTGGC
GTGTGACCGGCGGCTCTAGAGCCTCTGCTAACCATGTTCATGCCTTCTTCTTTTTCCTACAGCTCCTGGG
CAACGTGCTGGTTATTGTGCTGTCTCATCATTTTGGCAAAGAATTCGCCGCCACCATGGAAGTCCACGAT
TTTGAGACCGACGAGTTCAATGATTTCAATGAAGATGACTATGCCACAAGAGAATTCCTGAATCCCGATG
AGCGCATGACGTACTTGAATCATGCTGATTACAATTTGAATTCTCCTCTAATTAGTGATGATATTGACAA
TTTGATCAGGAAATTCAATTCTCTTCCGATTCCCTCGATGTGGGATAGTAAGAACTGGGATGGAGTTCTT
GAGATGTTAACATCATGTCAAGCCAATCCCATCTCAACATCTCAGATGCATAAATGGATGGGAAGTTGGT
TAATGTCTGATAATCATGATGCCAGTCAAGGGTATAGTTTTTTACATGAAGTGGACAAAGAGGCAGAAAT
AACATTTGACGTGGTGGAGACCTTCATCCGCGGCTGGGGCAACAAACCAATTGAATACATCAAAAAGGAA
AGATGGACTGACTCATTCAAAATTCTCGCTTATTTGTGTCAAAAGTTTTTGGACTTACACAAGTTGACAT
TAATCTTAAATGCTGTCTCTGAGGTGGAATTGCTCAACTTGGCGAGGACTTTCAAAGGCAAAGTCAGAAG
AAGTTCTCATGGAACGAACATATGCAGGATTAGGGTTCCCAGCTTGGGTCCTACTTTTATTTCAGAAGGA
TGGGCTTACTTCAAGAAACTTGATATTCTAATGGACCGAAACTTTCTGTTAATGGTCAAAGATGTGATTA
TAGGGAGGATGCAAACGGTGCTATCCATGGTATGTAGAATAGACAACCTGTTCTCAGAGCAAGACATCTT
CTCCCTTCTAAATATCTACAGAATTGGAGATAAAATTGTGGAGAGGCAGGGAAATTTTTCTTATGACTTG
ATTAAAATGGTGGAACCGATATGCAACTTGAAGCTGATGAAATTAGCAAGAGAATCAAGGCCTTTAGTCC
CACAATTCCCTCATTTTGAAAATCATATCAAGACTTCTGTTGATGAAGGGGCAAAAATTGACCGAGGTAT
AAGATTCCTCCATGATCAGATAATGAGTGTGAAAACAGTGGATCTCACACTGGTGATTTATGGATCGTTC
AGACATTGGGGTCATCCTTTTATAGATTATTACACTGGACTAGAAAAATTACATTCCCAAGTAACCATGA
AGAAAGATATTGATGTGTCATATGCAAAAGCACTTGCAAGTGATTTAGCTCGGATTGTTCTATTTCAACA
GTTCAATGATCATAAAAAGTGGTTCGTGAATGGAGACTTGCTCCCTCATGATCATCCCTTTAAAAGTCAT
GTTAAAGAAAATACATGGCCCACAGCTGCTCAAGTTCAAGATTTTGGAGATAAATGGCATGAACTTCCGC
TGATTAAATGTTTTGAAATACCCGACTTACTAGACCCATCGATAATATACTCTGACAAAAGTCATTCAAT
GAATAGGTCAGAGGTGTTGAAACATGTCCGAATGAATCCGAACACTCCTATCCCTAGTAAAAAGGTGTTG
CAGACTATGTTGGACACAAAGGCTACCAATTGGAAAGAATTTCTTAAAGAGATTGATGAGAAGGGCTTAG
ATGATGATGATCTAATTATTGGTCTTAAAGGAAAGGAGAGGGAACTGAAGTTGGCAGGTAGATTTTTCTC
CCTAATGTCTTGGAAATTGCGAGAATACTTTGTAATTACCGAATATTTGATAAAGACTCATTTCGTCCCT
ATGTTTAAAGGCCTGACAATGGCGGACGATCTAACTGCAGTCATTAAAAAGATGTTAGATTCCTCATCCG
GCCAAGGATTGAAGTCATATGAGGCAATTTGCATAGCCAATCACATTGATTACGAAAAATGGAATAACCA
CCAAAGGAAGTTATCAAACGGCCCAGTGTTCCGAGTTATGGGCCAGTTCTTAGGTTATCCATCCTTAATC
GAGAGAACTCATGAATTTTTTGAGAAAAGTCTTATATACTACAATGGAAGACCAGACTTGATGCGTGTTC
ACAACAACACACTGATCAATTCAACCTCCCAACGAGTTTGTTGGCAAGGACAAGAGGGTGGACTGGAAGG
TCTACGGCAAAAAGGATGGAGTATCCTCAATCTACTGGTTATTCAAAGAGAGGCTAAAATCAGAAACACT
GCTGTCAAAGTCTTGGCACAAGGTGATAATCAAGTTATTTGCACACAGTATAAAACGAAGAAATCGAGAA
ACGTTGTAGAATTACAGGGTGCTCTCAATCAAATGGTTTCTAATAATGAGAAAATTATGACTGCAATCAA
AATAGGGACAGGGAAGTTAGGACTTTTGATAAATGACGATGAGACTATGCAATCTGCAGATTACTTGAAT
TATGGAAAAATACCGATTTTCCGTGGAGTGATTAGAGGGTTAGAGACCAAGAGATGGTCACGAGTGACTT
GTGTCACCAATGACCAAATACCCACTTGTGCTAATATAATGAGCTCAGTTTCCACAAATGCTCTCACCGT
AGCTCATTTTGCTGAGAACCCAATCAATGCCATGATACAGTACAATTATTTTGGGACATTTGCTAGACTC
TTGTTGATGATGCATGATCCTGCTCTTCGTCAATCATTGTATGAAGTTCAAGATAAGATACCGGGCTTGC
ACAGTTCTACTTTCAAATACGCCATGTTGTATTTGGACCCTTCCATTGGAGGAGTGTCGGGCATGTCTTT
GTCCAGGTTTTTGATTAGAGCCTTCCCAGATCCCGTAACAGAAAGTCTCTCATTCTGGAGATTCATCCAT
GTACATGCTCGAAGTGAGCATCTGAAGGAGATGAGTGCAGTATTTGGAAACCCCGAGATAGCCAAGTTTC
GAATAACTCACATAGACAAGCTAGTAGAAGATCCAACCTCTCTGAACATCGCTATGGGAATGAGTCCAGC
GAACTTGTTAAAGACTGAGGTTAAAAAATGCTTAATCGAATCAAGACAAACCATCAGGAACCAGGTGATT
AAGGATGCAACCATATATTTGTATCATGAAGAGGATCGGCTCAGAAGTTTCTTATGGTCAATAAATCCTC
TGTTCCCTAGATTTTTAAGTGAATTCAAATCAGGCACTTTTTTGGGAGTCGCAGACGGGCTCATCAGTCT
ATTTCAAAATTCTCGTACTATTCGGAACTCCTTTAAGAAAAAGTATCATAGGGAATTGGATGATTTGATT
GTGAGGAGTGAGGTATCCTCTTTGACACATTTAGGGAAACTTCATTTGAGAAGGGGATCATGTAAAATGT
GGACATGTTCAGCTACTCATGCTGACACATTAAGATACAAATCCTGGGGCCGTACAGTTATTGGGACAAC
TGTACCCCATCCATTAGAAATGTTGGGTCCACAACATCGAAAAGAGACTCCTTGTGCACCATGTAACACA
TCAGGGTTCAATTATGTTTCTGTGCATTGTCCAGACGGGATCCATGACGTCTTTAGTTCACGGGGACCAT
TGCCTGCTTATCTAGGGTCTAAAACATCTGAATCTACATCTATTTTGCAGCCTTGGGAAAGGGAAAGCAA
AGTCCCACTGATTAAAAGAGCTACACGTCTTAGAGATGCTATCTCTTGGTTTGTTGAACCCGACTCTAAA
CTAGCAATGACTATACTTTCTAACATCCACTCTTTAACAGGCGAAGAATGGACCAAAAGGCAGCATGGGT
TCAAAAGAACAGGGTCTGCCCTTCATAGGTTTTCGACATCTCGGATGAGCCATGGTGGGTTCGCATCTCA
GAGCACTGCAGCATTGACCAGGTTGATGGCAACTACAGACACCATGAGGGATCTGGGAGATCAGAATTTC
GACTTTTTATTCCAAGCAACGTTGCTCTATGCTCAAATTACCACCACTGTTGCAAGAGACGGATGGATCA
CCAGTTGTACAGATCATTATCATATTGCCTGTAAGTCCTGTTTGAGACCCATAGAAGAGATCACCCTGGA
CTCAAGTATGGACTACACGCCCCCAGATGTATCCCATGTGCTGAAGACATGGAGGAATGGGGAAGGTTCG
TGGGGACAAGAGATAAAACAGATCTATCCTTTAGAAGGGAATTGGAAGAATTTAGCACCTGCTGAGCAAT
CCTATCAAGTCGGCAGATGTATAGGTTTTCTATATGGAGACTTGGCGTATAGAAAATCTACTCATGCCGA
GGACAGTTCTCTATTTCCTCTATCTATACAAGGTCGTATTAGAGGTCGAGGTTTCTTAAAAGGGTTGCTA
GACGGATTAATGAGAGCAAGTTGCTGCCAAGTAATACACCGGAGAAGTCTGGCTCATTTGAAGAGGCCGG
CCAACGCAGTGTACGGAGGTTTGATTTACTTGATTGATAAATTGAGTGTATCACCTCCATTCCTTTCTCT
TACTAGATCAGGACCTATTAGAGACGAATTAGAAACGATTCCCCACAAGATCCCAACCTCCTATCCGACA
AGCAACCGTGATATGGGGGTGATTGTCAGAAATTACTTCAAATACCAATGCCGTCTAATTGAAAAGGGAA
AATACAGATCACATTATTCACAATTATGGTTATTCTCAGATGTCTTATCCATAGACTTCATTGGACCATT
CTCTATTTCCACCACCCTCTTGCAAATCCTATACAAGCCATTTTTATCTGGGAAAGATAAGAATGAGTTG
AGAGAGCTGGCAAATCTTTCTTCATTGCTAAGATCAGGAGAGGGGTGGGAAGACATACATGTGAAATTCT
TCACCAAGGACATATTATTGTGTCCAGAGGAAATCAGACATGCTTGCAAGTTCGGGATTGCTAAGGATAA
TAATAAAGACATGAGCTATCCCCCTTGGGGAAGGGAATCCAGAGGGACAATTACAACAATCCCTGTTTAT
TATACGACCACCCCTTACCCAAAGATGCTAGAGATGCCTCCAAGAATCCAAAATCCCCTGCTGTCCGGAA
TCAGGTTGGGCCAATTACCAACTGGCGCTCATTATAAAATTCGGAGTATATTACATGGAATGGGAATCCA
TTACAGGGACTTCTTGAGTTGTGGAGACGGCTCCGGAGGGATGACTGCTGCATTACTACGAGAAAATGTG
CATAGCAGAGGAATATTCAATAGTCTGTTAGAATTATCAGGGTCAGTCATGCGAGGCGCCTCTCCTGAGC
CCCCCAGTGCCCTAGAAACTTTAGGAGGAGATAAATCGAGATGTGTAAATGGTGAAACATGTTGGGAATA
TCCATCTGACTTATGTGACCCAAGGACTTGGGACTATTTCCTCCGACTCAAAGCAGGCTTGGGGCTTCAA
ATTGATTTAATTGTAATGGATATGGAAGTTCGGGATTCTTCTACTAGCCTGAAAATTGAGACGAATGTTA
GAAATTATGTGCACCGGATTTTGGATGAGCAAGGAGTTTTAATCTACAAGACTTATGGAACATATATTTG
TGAGAGCGAAAAGAATGCAGTAACAATCCTTGGTCCCATGTTCAAGACGGTCGACTTAGTTCAAACAGAA
TTTAGTAGTTCTCAAACGTCTGAAGTATATATGGTATGTAAAGGTTTGAAGAAATTAATCGATGAACCCA
ATCCCGATTGGTCTTCCATCAATGAATCCTGGAAAAACCTGTACGCATTCCAGTCATCAGAACAGGAATT
TGCCAGAGCAAAGAAGGTTAGTACATACTTTACCTTGACAGGTATTCCCTCCCAATTCATTCCTGATCCT
TTTGTAAACATTGAGACTATGCTACAAATATTCGGAGTACCCACGGGTGTGTCTCATGCGGCTGCCTTAA
AATCATCTGATAGACCTGCAGATTTATTGACCATTAGCCTTTTTTATATGGCGATTATATCGTATTATAA
CATCAATCATATCAGAGTAGGACCGATACCTCCGAACCCCCCATCAGATGGAATTGCACAAAATGTGGGG
ATCGCTATAACTGGTATAAGCTTTTGGCTGAGTTTGATGGAGAAAGACATTCCACTATATCAACAGTGTT
TGGCAGTTATCCAGCAATCATTTCCGATTAGGTGGGAGGCTATTTCAGTAAAAGGAGGATACAAGCAGAA
GTGGAGTACTAGAGGTGATGGGCTCCCAAAAGATACCCGAATTTCAGACTCCTTGGCCCCAATCGGGAAC
TGGATCAGATCTTTGGAATTGGTCCGAAACCAAGTTCGTCTAAATCCATTCAATAAGATCTTGTTCAATC
AGCTATGTCGTACAGTGGATAATCATTTGAAGTGGTCAAATTTGCGAAAAAACACAGGAATGATTGAATG
GATCAATGGGCGAATTTCAAAAGAAGACCGGTCTATACTGATGTTGAAGAGTGACCTACATGAGGAAAAC
TCTTGGAGAGATTAAGCGGCCGCACTCCTCAGGTGCAGGCTGCCTATCAGAAGGTGGTGGCTGGTGTGGC
CAATGCCCTGGCTCACAAATACCACTGAGATCTTTTTCCCTCTGCCAAAAATTATGGGGACATCATGAAG
CCCCTTGAGCATCTGACTTCTGGCTAATAAAGGAAATTTATTTTCATTGCAATAGTGTGTTGGAATTTTT
TGTGTCTCTCACTCGGAAGGACATATGGGAGGGCAAATCATTTAAAACATCAGAATGAGTATTTGGTTTA
GAGTTTGGCAACATATGCCCATATGCTGGCTGCCATGAACAAAGGTTGGCTATAAAGAGGTCATCAGTAT
ATGAAACAGCCCCCTGCTGTCCATTCCTTATTCCATAGAAAAGCCTTGACTTGAGGTTAGATTTTTTTTA
TATTTTGTTTTGTGTTATTTTTTTCTTTAACATCCCTAAAATTTTCCTTACATGTTTTACTAGCCAGATT
TTTCCTCCTCTCCTGACTACTCCCAGTCATAGCTGTCCCTCTTCTCTTATGGAGATCCCTCGACCTGCAG
CCCAAGCTTGGCGTAATCATGGTCATAGCTGTTTCCTGTGTGAAATTGTTATCCGCTCACAATTCCACAC
AACATACGAGCCGGAAGCATAAAGTGTAAAGCCTGGGGTGCCTAATGAGTGAGCTAACTCACATTAATTG
CGTTGCGCTCACTGCCCGCTTTCCAGTCGGGAAACCTGTCGTGCCAGCGGATCCGCATCTCAATTAGTCA
GCAACCATAGTCCCGCCCCTAACTCCGCCCATCCCGCCCCTAACTCCGCCCAGTTCCGCCCATTCTCCGC
CCCATGGCTGACTAATTTTTTTTATTTATGCAGAGGCCGAGGCCGCCTCGGCCTCTGAGCTATTCCAGAA
GTAGTGAGGAGGCTTTTTTGGAGGCCTAGGCTTTTGCAAAAAGCTAACTTGTTTATTGCAGCTTATAATG
GTTACAAATAAAGCAATAGCATCACAAATTTCACAAATAAAGCATTTTTTTCACTGCATTCTAGTTGTGG
TTTGTCCAAACTCATCAATGTATCTTATCATGTCTGGATCCGCTGCATTAATGAATCGGCCAACGCGCGG
GGAGAGGCGGTTTGCGTATTGGGCGCTCTTCCGCTTCCTCGCTCACTGACTCGCTGCGCTCGGTCGTTCG
GCTGCGGCGAGCGGTATCAGCTCACTCAAAGGCGGTAATACGGTTATCCACAGAATCAGGGGATAACGCA
GGAAAGAACATGTGAGCAAAAGGCCAGCAAAAGGCCAGGAACCGTAAAAAGGCCGCGTTGCTGGCGTTTT
TCCATAGGCTCCGCCCCCCTGACGAGCATCACAAAAATCGACGCTCAAGTCAGAGGTGGCGAAACCCGAC
AGGACTATAAAGATACCAGGCGTTTCCCCCTGGAAGCTCCCTCGTGCGCTCTCCTGTTCCGACCCTGCCG
CTTACCGGATACCTGTCCGCCTTTCTCCCTTCGGGAAGCGTGGCGCTTTCTCATAGCTCACGCTGTAGGT
ATCTCAGTTCGGTGTAGGTCGTTCGCTCCAAGCTGGGCTGTGTGCACGAACCCCCCGTTCAGCCCGACCG
CTGCGCCTTATCCGGTAACTATCGTCTTGAGTCCAACCCGGTAAGACACGACTTATCGCCACTGGCAGCA
GCCACTGGTAACAGGATTAGCAGAGCGAGGTATGTAGGCGGTGCTACAGAGTTCTTGAAGTGGTGGCCTA
ACTACGGCTACACTAGAAGAACAGTATTTGGTATCTGCGCTCTGCTGAAGCCAGTTACCTTCGGAAAAAG
AGTTGGTAGCTCTTGATCCGGCAAACAAACCACCGCTGGTAGCGGTGGTTTTTTTGTTTGCAAGCAGCAG
ATTACGCGCAGAAAAAAAGGATCTCAAGAAGATCCTTTGATCTTTTCTACGGGGTCTGACGCTCAGTGGA
ACGAAAACTCACGTTAAGGGATTTTGGTCATGAGATTATCAAAAAGGATCTTCACCTAGATCCTTTTAAA
TTAAAAATGAAGTTTTAAATCAATCTAAAGTATATATGAGTAAACTTGGTCTGACAGTTACCAATGCTTA
ATCAGTGAGGCACCTATCTCAGCGATCTGTCTATTTCGTTCATCCATAGTTGCCTGACTCCCCGTCGTGT
AGATAACTACGATACGGGAGGGCTTACCATCTGGCCCCAGTGCTGCAATGATACCGCGAGACCCACGCTC
ACCGGCTCCAGATTTATCAGCAATAAACCAGCCAGCCGGAAGGGCCGAGCGCAGAAGTGGTCCTGCAACT
TTATCCGCCTCCATCCAGTCTATTAATTGTTGCCGGGAAGCTAGAGTAAGTAGTTCGCCAGTTAATAGTT
TGCGCAACGTTGTTGCCATTGCTACAGGCATCGTGGTGTCACGCTCGTCGTTTGGTATGGCTTCATTCAG
CTCCGGTTCCCAACGATCAAGGCGAGTTACATGATCCCCCATGTTGTGCAAAAAAGCGGTTAGCTCCTTC
GGTCCTCCGATCGTTGTCAGAAGTAAGTTGGCCGCAGTGTTATCACTCATGGTTATGGCAGCACTGCATA
ATTCTCTTACTGTCATGCCATCCGTAAGATGCTTTTCTGTGACTGGTGAGTACTCAACCAAGTCATTCTG
AGAATAGTGTATGCGGCGACCGAGTTGCTCTTGCCCGGCGTCAATACGGGATAATACCGCGCCACATAGC
AGAACTTTAAAAGTGCTCATCATTGGAAAACGTTCTTCGGGGCGAAAACTCTCAAGGATCTTACCGCTGT
TGAGATCCAGTTCGATGTAACCCACTCGTGCACCCAACTGATCTTCAGCATCTTTTACTTTCACCAGCGT
TTCTGGGTGAGCAAAAACAGGAAGGCAAAATGCCGCAAAAAAGGGAATAAGGGCGACACGGAAATGTTGA
ATACTC
