Features (pLannotate 1.2.2; 17 found; start..end, strand, type, name):
      4..383     +  enhancer       CMV enhancer: human cytomegalovirus immediate early enhancer
    386..661     +  promoter       chicken β-actin promoter: No description available
    662..1670    +  intron         chimeric intron: chimera between introns from chicken β-actin and rabbit β-globin
   1734..8060    +  CDS            L: L_VSIVM - Experimental evidence at protein level: Swiss-Prot protein existence level 1. Responsible for RNA synthesis (replicase and transcriptase), cap addition, and cap methylation (By similarity). Performs also the polyadenylation of subgenomic mRNAs by a stuttering mechanism at a slipery stop site present at the end of viral genes (By similarity). The template is composed of the viral RNA tightly encapsidated by the nucleoprotein (N) (By similarity). The viral polymerase binds to the genomic RNA at the 3' leader promoter, thereby initiating either genome replication or mRNA transcription.
   8072..8143    +  CDS            HBB (fragment): HBB_PONPY - Experimental evidence at transcript level: Swiss-Prot protein existence level 2. Involved in oxygen transport from the lung to the various peripheral tissues. From Pongo pygmaeus (Bornean orangutan).
   8214..8269    +  polyA_signal   β-globin poly(A) signal: rabbit β-globin polyadenylation signal (Gil and Proudfoot, 1987)
   8650..8672    -  protein_bind   lac operator (fragment): The lac repressor binds to the lac operator to inhibit transcription in E. coli. This inhibition can be relieved by adding lactose or isopropyl-β-D-thiogalactopyranoside (IPTG). lac repressor encoded by lacI
   8676..8706    -  promoter       lac promoter: promoter for the E. coli lac operon
   8721..8742    -  protein_bind   CAP binding site: CAP binding activates transcription in the presence of cAMP. E. coli catabolite activator protein
   8755..8794    -  CDS            lacI (fragment): lac repressor; lacI; The lac repressor binds to the lac operator to inhibit transcription in E. coli. This inhibition can be relieved by adding lactose or isopropyl-β-D-thiogalactopyranoside (IPTG).
   8801..8823    +  promoter       SV40 promoter (fragment): SV40 enhancer and early promoter
   8847..8982    +  rep_origin     SV40 ori: SV40 origin of replication
   9002..9136    +  polyA_signal   SV40 poly(A) signal: SV40 polyadenylation signal
   9138..9192    -  CDS            lacI (fragment): lac repressor; lacI; The lac repressor binds to the lac operator to inhibit transcription in E. coli. This inhibition can be relieved by adding lactose or isopropyl-β-D-thiogalactopyranoside (IPTG).
   9375..9963    -  rep_origin     ori: high-copy-number ColE1/pMB1/pBR322/pUC origin of replication
  10134..10994   -  CDS            AmpR: β-lactamase; bla; confers resistance to ampicillin, carbenicillin, and related antibiotics
  10995..11099   -  promoter       AmpR promoter: bla
>Addgene plasmid #64085 | pCAG-VSVL | analyzer sequence | sequence record 107219
GTCGACATTGATTATTGACTAGTTATTAATAGTAATCAATTACGGGGTCATTAGTTCATAGCCCATATAT
GGAGTTCCGCGTTACATAACTTACGGTAAATGGCCCGCCTGGCTGACCGCCCAACGACCCCCGCCCATTG
ACGTCAATAATGACGTATGTTCCCATAGTAACGCCAATAGGGACTTTCCATTGACGTCAATGGGTGGACT
ATTTACGGTAAACTGCCCACTTGGCAGTACATCAAGTGTATCATATGCCAAGTACGCCCCCTATTGACGT
CAATGACGGTAAATGGCCCGCCTGGCATTATGCCCAGTACATGACCTTATGGGACTTTCCTACTTGGCAG
TACATCTACGTATTAGTCATCGCTATTACCATGGGTCGAGGTGAGCCCCACGTTCTGCTTCACTCTCCCC
ATCTCCCCCCCCTCCCCACCCCCAATTTTGTATTTATTTATTTTTTAATTATTTTGTGCAGCGATGGGGG
CGGGGGGGGGGGGGGCGCGCGCCAGGCGGGGCGGGGCGGGGCGAGGGGCGGGGCGGGGCGAGGCGGAGAG
GTGCGGCGGCAGCCAATCAGAGCGGCGCGCTCCGAAAGTTTCCTTTTATGGCGAGGCGGCGGCGGCGGCG
GCCCTATAAAAAGCGAAGCGCGCGGCGGGCGGGAGTCGCTGCGTTGCCTTCGCCCCGTGCCCCGCTCCGC
GCCGCCTCGCGCCGCCCGCCCCGGCTCTGACTGACCGCGTTACTCCCACAGGTGAGCGGGCGGGACGGCC
CTTCTCCTCCGGGCTGTAATTAGCGCTTGGTTTAATGACGGCTCGTTTCTTTTCTGTGGCTGCGTGAAAG
CCTTAAAGGGCTCCGGGAGGGCCCTTTGTGCGGGGGGGAGCGGCTCGGGGGGTGCGTGCGTGTGTGTGTG
CGTGGGGAGCGCCGCGTGCGGCCCGCGCTGCCCGGCGGCTGTGAGCGCTGCGGGCGCGGCGCGGGGCTTT
GTGCGCTCCGCGTGTGCGCGAGGGGAGCGCGGCCGGGGGCGGTGCCCCGCGGTGCGGGGGGGCTGCGAGG
GGAACAAAGGCTGCGTGCGGGGTGTGTGCGTGGGGGGGTGAGCAGGGGGTGTGGGCGCGGCGGTCGGGCT
GTAACCCCCCCCTGCACCCCCCTCCCCGAGTTGCTGAGCACGGCCCGGCTTCGGGTGCGGGGCTCCGTGC
GGGGCGTGGCGCGGGGCTCGCCGTGCCGGGCGGGGGGTGGCGGCAGGTGGGGGTGCCGGGCGGGGCGGGG
CCGCCTCGGGCCGGGGAGGGCTCGGGGGAGGGGCGCGGCGGCCCCGGAGCGCCGGCGGCTGTCGAGGCGC
GGCGAGCCGCAGCCATTGCCTTTTATGGTAATCGTGCGAGAGGGCGCAGGGACTTCCTTTGTCCCAAATC
TGGCGGAGCCGAAATCTGGGAGGCGCCGCCGCACCCCCTCTAGCGGGCGCGGGCGAAGCGGTGCGGCGCC
GGCAGGAAGGAAATGGGCGGGGAGGGCCTTCGTGCGTCGCCGCGCCGCCGTCCCCTTCTCCATCTCCAGC
CTCGGGGCTGCCGCAGGGGGACGGCTGCCTTCGGGGGGGACGGGGCAGGGCGGGGTTCGGCTTCTGGCGT
GTGACCGGCGGCTCTAGAGCCTCTGCTAACCATGTTCATGCCTTCTTCTTTTTCCTACAGCTCCTGGGCA
ACGTGCTGGTTATTGTGCTGTCTCATCATTTTGGCAAAGAATTCGCCGCCACCATGGAAGTCCACGATTT
TGAGACCGACGAGTTCAATGATTTCAATGAAGATGACTATGCCACAAGAGAATTCCTGAATCCCGATGAG
CGCATGACGTACTTGAATCATGCTGATTACAATTTGAATTCTCCTCTAATTAGTGATGATATTGACAATT
TGATCAGGAAATTCAATTCTCTTCCGATTCCCTCGATGTGGGATAGTAAGAACTGGGATGGAGTTCTTGA
GATGTTAACATCATGTCAAGCCAATCCCATCTCAACATCTCAGATGCATAAATGGATGGGAAGTTGGTTA
ATGTCTGATAATCATGATGCCAGTCAAGGGTATAGTTTTTTACATGAAGTGGACAAAGAGGCAGAAATAA
CATTTGACGTGGTGGAGACCTTCATCCGCGGCTGGGGCAACAAACCAATTGAATACATCAAAAAGGAAAG
ATGGACTGACTCATTCAAAATTCTCGCTTATTTGTGTCAAAAGTTTTTGGACTTACACAAGTTGACATTA
ATCTTAAATGCTGTCTCTGAGGTGGAATTGCTCAACTTGGCGAGGACTTTCAAAGGCAAAGTCAGAAGAA
GTTCTCATGGAACGAACATATGCAGGATTAGGGTTCCCAGCTTGGGTCCTACTTTTATTTCAGAAGGATG
GGCTTACTTCAAGAAACTTGATATTCTAATGGACCGAAACTTTCTGTTAATGGTCAAAGATGTGATTATA
GGGAGGATGCAAACGGTGCTATCCATGGTATGTAGAATAGACAACCTGTTCTCAGAGCAAGACATCTTCT
CCCTTCTAAATATCTACAGAATTGGAGATAAAATTGTGGAGAGGCAGGGAAATTTTTCTTATGACTTGAT
TAAAATGGTGGAACCGATATGCAACTTGAAGCTGATGAAATTAGCAAGAGAATCAAGGCCTTTAGTCCCA
CAATTCCCTCATTTTGAAAATCATATCAAGACTTCTGTTGATGAAGGGGCAAAAATTGACCGAGGTATAA
GATTCCTCCATGATCAGATAATGAGTGTGAAAACAGTGGATCTCACACTGGTGATTTATGGATCGTTCAG
ACATTGGGGTCATCCTTTTATAGATTATTACACTGGACTAGAAAAATTACATTCCCAAGTAACCATGAAG
AAAGATATTGATGTGTCATATGCAAAAGCACTTGCAAGTGATTTAGCTCGGATTGTTCTATTTCAACAGT
TCAATGATCATAAAAAGTGGTTCGTGAATGGAGACTTGCTCCCTCATGATCATCCCTTTAAAAGTCATGT
TAAAGAAAATACATGGCCCACAGCTGCTCAAGTTCAAGATTTTGGAGATAAATGGCATGAACTTCCGCTG
ATTAAATGTTTTGAAATACCCGACTTACTAGACCCATCGATAATATACTCTGACAAAAGTCATTCAATGA
ATAGGTCAGAGGTGTTGAAACATGTCCGAATGAATCCGAACACTCCTATCCCTAGTAAAAAGGTGTTGCA
GACTATGTTGGACACAAAGGCTACCAATTGGAAAGAATTTCTTAAAGAGATTGATGAGAAGGGCTTAGAT
GATGATGATCTAATTATTGGTCTTAAAGGAAAGGAGAGGGAACTGAAGTTGGCAGGTAGATTTTTCTCCC
TAATGTCTTGGAAATTGCGAGAATACTTTGTAATTACCGAATATTTGATAAAGACTCATTTCGTCCCTAT
GTTTAAAGGCCTGACAATGGCGGACGATCTAACTGCAGTCATTAAAAAGATGTTAGATTCCTCATCCGGC
CAAGGATTGAAGTCATATGAGGCAATTTGCATAGCCAATCACATTGATTACGAAAAATGGAATAACCACC
AAAGGAAGTTATCAAACGGCCCAGTGTTCCGAGTTATGGGCCAGTTCTTAGGTTATCCATCCTTAATCGA
GAGAACTCATGAATTTTTTGAGAAAAGTCTTATATACTACAATGGAAGACCAGACTTGATGCGTGTTCAC
AACAACACACTGATCAATTCAACCTCCCAACGAGTTTGTTGGCAAGGACAAGAGGGTGGACTGGAAGGTC
TACGGCAAAAAGGATGGAGTATCCTCAATCTACTGGTTATTCAAAGAGAGGCTAAAATCAGAAACACTGC
TGTCAAAGTCTTGGCACAAGGTGATAATCAAGTTATTTGCACACAGTATAAAACGAAGAAATCGAGAAAC
GTTGTAGAATTACAGGGTGCTCTCAATCAAATGGTTTCTAATAATGAGAAAATTATGACTGCAATCAAAA
TAGGGACAGGGAAGTTAGGACTTTTGATAAATGACGATGAGACTATGCAATCTGCAGATTACTTGAATTA
TGGAAAAATACCGATTTTCCGTGGAGTGATTAGAGGGTTAGAGACCAAGAGATGGTCACGAGTGACTTGT
GTCACCAATGACCAAATACCCACTTGTGCTAATATAATGAGCTCAGTTTCCACAAATGCTCTCACCGTAG
CTCATTTTGCTGAGAACCCAATCAATGCCATGATACAGTACAATTATTTTGGGACATTTGCTAGACTCTT
GTTGATGATGCATGATCCTGCTCTTCGTCAATCATTGTATGAAGTTCAAGATAAGATACCGGGCTTGCAC
AGTTCTACTTTCAAATACGCCATGTTGTATTTGGACCCTTCCATTGGAGGAGTGTCGGGCATGTCTTTGT
CCAGGTTTTTGATTAGAGCCTTCCCAGATCCCGTAACAGAAAGTCTCTCATTCTGGAGATTCATCCATGT
ACATGCTCGAAGTGAGCATCTGAAGGAGATGAGTGCAGTATTTGGAAACCCCGAGATAGCCAAGTTTCGA
ATAACTCACATAGACAAGCTAGTAGAAGATCCAACCTCTCTGAACATCGCTATGGGAATGAGTCCAGCGA
ACTTGTTAAAGACTGAGGTTAAAAAATGCTTAATCGAATCAAGACAAACCATCAGGAACCAGGTGATTAA
GGATGCAACCATATATTTGTATCATGAAGAGGATCGGCTCAGAAGTTTCTTATGGTCAATAAATCCTCTG
TTCCCTAGATTTTTAAGTGAATTCAAATCAGGCACTTTTTTGGGAGTCGCAGACGGGCTCATCAGTCTAT
TTCAAAATTCTCGTACTATTCGGAACTCCTTTAAGAAAAAGTATCATAGGGAATTGGATGATTTGATTGT
GAGGAGTGAGGTATCCTCTTTGACACATTTAGGGAAACTTCATTTGAGAAGGGGATCATGTAAAATGTGG
ACATGTTCAGCTACTCATGCTGACACATTAAGATACAAATCCTGGGGCCGTACAGTTATTGGGACAACTG
TACCCCATCCATTAGAAATGTTGGGTCCACAACATCGAAAAGAGACTCCTTGTGCACCATGTAACACATC
AGGGTTCAATTATGTTTCTGTGCATTGTCCAGACGGGATCCATGACGTCTTTAGTTCACGGGGACCATTG
CCTGCTTATCTAGGGTCTAAAACATCTGAATCTACATCTATTTTGCAGCCTTGGGAAAGGGAAAGCAAAG
TCCCACTGATTAAAAGAGCTACACGTCTTAGAGATGCTATCTCTTGGTTTGTTGAACCCGACTCTAAACT
AGCAATGACTATACTTTCTAACATCCACTCTTTAACAGGCGAAGAATGGACCAAAAGGCAGCATGGGTTC
AAAAGAACAGGGTCTGCCCTTCATAGGTTTTCGACATCTCGGATGAGCCATGGTGGGTTCGCATCTCAGA
GCACTGCAGCATTGACCAGGTTGATGGCAACTACAGACACCATGAGGGATCTGGGAGATCAGAATTTCGA
CTTTTTATTCCAAGCAACGTTGCTCTATGCTCAAATTACCACCACTGTTGCAAGAGACGGATGGATCACC
AGTTGTACAGATCATTATCATATTGCCTGTAAGTCCTGTTTGAGACCCATAGAAGAGATCACCCTGGACT
CAAGTATGGACTACACGCCCCCAGATGTATCCCATGTGCTGAAGACATGGAGGAATGGGGAAGGTTCGTG
GGGACAAGAGATAAAACAGATCTATCCTTTAGAAGGGAATTGGAAGAATTTAGCACCTGCTGAGCAATCC
TATCAAGTCGGCAGATGTATAGGTTTTCTATATGGAGACTTGGCGTATAGAAAATCTACTCATGCCGAGG
ACAGTTCTCTATTTCCTCTATCTATACAAGGTCGTATTAGAGGTCGAGGTTTCTTAAAAGGGTTGCTAGA
CGGATTAATGAGAGCAAGTTGCTGCCAAGTAATACACCGGAGAAGTCTGGCTCATTTGAAGAGGCCGGCC
AACGCAGTGTACGGAGGTTTGATTTACTTGATTGATAAATTGAGTGTATCACCTCCATTCCTTTCTCTTA
CTAGATCAGGACCTATTAGAGACGAATTAGAAACGATTCCCCACAAGATCCCAACCTCCTATCCGACAAG
CAACCGTGATATGGGGGTGATTGTCAGAAATTACTTCAAATACCAATGCCGTCTAATTGAAAAGGGAAAA
TACAGATCACATTATTCACAATTATGGTTATTCTCAGATGTCTTATCCATAGACTTCATTGGACCATTCT
CTATTTCCACCACCCTCTTGCAAATCCTATACAAGCCATTTTTATCTGGGAAAGATAAGAATGAGTTGAG
AGAGCTGGCAAATCTTTCTTCATTGCTAAGATCAGGAGAGGGGTGGGAAGACATACATGTGAAATTCTTC
ACCAAGGACATATTATTGTGTCCAGAGGAAATCAGACATGCTTGCAAGTTCGGGATTGCTAAGGATAATA
ATAAAGACATGAGCTATCCCCCTTGGGGAAGGGAATCCAGAGGGACAATTACAACAATCCCTGTTTATTA
TACGACCACCCCTTACCCAAAGATGCTAGAGATGCCTCCAAGAATCCAAAATCCCCTGCTGTCCGGAATC
AGGTTGGGCCAATTACCAACTGGCGCTCATTATAAAATTCGGAGTATATTACATGGAATGGGAATCCATT
ACAGGGACTTCTTGAGTTGTGGAGACGGCTCCGGAGGGATGACTGCTGCATTACTACGAGAAAATGTGCA
TAGCAGAGGAATATTCAATAGTCTGTTAGAATTATCAGGGTCAGTCATGCGAGGCGCCTCTCCTGAGCCC
CCCAGTGCCCTAGAAACTTTAGGAGGAGATAAATCGAGATGTGTAAATGGTGAAACATGTTGGGAATATC
CATCTGACTTATGTGACCCAAGGACTTGGGACTATTTCCTCCGACTCAAAGCAGGCTTGGGGCTTCAAAT
TGATTTAATTGTAATGGATATGGAAGTTCGGGATTCTTCTACTAGCCTGAAAATTGAGACGAATGTTAGA
AATTATGTGCACCGGATTTTGGATGAGCAAGGAGTTTTAATCTACAAGACTTATGGAACATATATTTGTG
AGAGCGAAAAGAATGCAGTAACAATCCTTGGTCCCATGTTCAAGACGGTCGACTTAGTTCAAACAGAATT
TAGTAGTTCTCAAACGTCTGAAGTATATATGGTATGTAAAGGTTTGAAGAAATTAATCGATGAACCCAAT
CCCGATTGGTCTTCCATCAATGAATCCTGGAAAAACCTGTACGCATTCCAGTCATCAGAACAGGAATTTG
CCAGAGCAAAGAAGGTTAGTACATACTTTACCTTGACAGGTATTCCCTCCCAATTCATTCCTGATCCTTT
TGTAAACATTGAGACTATGCTACAAATATTCGGAGTACCCACGGGTGTGTCTCATGCGGCTGCCTTAAAA
TCATCTGATAGACCTGCAGATTTATTGACCATTAGCCTTTTTTATATGGCGATTATATCGTATTATAACA
TCAATCATATCAGAGTAGGACCGATACCTCCGAACCCCCCATCAGATGGAATTGCACAAAATGTGGGGAT
CGCTATAACTGGTATAAGCTTTTGGCTGAGTTTGATGGAGAAAGACATTCCACTATATCAACAGTGTTTG
GCAGTTATCCAGCAATCATTTCCGATTAGGTGGGAGGCTATTTCAGTAAAAGGAGGATACAAGCAGAAGT
GGAGTACTAGAGGTGATGGGCTCCCAAAAGATACCCGAATTTCAGACTCCTTGGCCCCAATCGGGAACTG
GATCAGATCTTTGGAATTGGTCCGAAACCAAGTTCGTCTAAATCCATTCAATAAGATCTTGTTCAATCAG
CTATGTCGTACAGTGGATAATCATTTGAAGTGGTCAAATTTGCGAAAAAACACAGGAATGATTGAATGGA
TCAATGGGCGAATTTCAAAAGAAGACCGGTCTATACTGATGTTGAAGAGTGACCTACATGAGGAAAACTC
TTGGAGAGATTAAGCGGCCGCACTCCTCAGGTGCAGGCTGCCTATCAGAAGGTGGTGGCTGGTGTGGCCA
ATGCCCTGGCTCACAAATACCACTGAGATCTTTTTCCCTCTGCCAAAAATTATGGGGACATCATGAAGCC
CCTTGAGCATCTGACTTCTGGCTAATAAAGGAAATTTATTTTCATTGCAATAGTGTGTTGGAATTTTTTG
TGTCTCTCACTCGGAAGGACATATGGGAGGGCAAATCATTTAAAACATCAGAATGAGTATTTGGTTTAGA
GTTTGGCAACATATGCCATATGCTGGCTGCCATGAACAAAGGTGGCTATAAAGAGGTCATCAGTATATGA
AACAGCCCCCTGCTGTCCATTCCTTATTCCATAGAAAAGCCTTGACTTGAGGTTAGATTTTTTTTATATT
TTGTTTTGTGTTATTTTTTTCTTTAACATCCCTAAAATTTTCCTTACATGTTTTACTAGCCAGATTTTTC
CTCCTCTCCTGACTACTCCCAGTCATAGCTGTCCCTCTTCTCTTATGAAGATCCCTCGACCTGCAGCCCA
AGCTTGGCGTAATCATGGTCATAGCTGTTTCCTGTGTGAAATTGTTATCCGCTCACAATTCCACACAACA
TACGAGCCGGAAGCATAAAGTGTAAAGCCTGGGGTGCCTAATGAGTGAGCTAACTCACATTAATTGCGTT
GCGCTCACTGCCCGCTTTCCAGTCGGGAAACCTGTCGTGCCAGCGGATCCGCATCTCAATTAGTCAGCAA
CCATAGTCCCGCCCCTAACTCCGCCCATCCCGCCCCTAACTCCGCCCAGTTCCGCCCATTCTCCGCCCCA
TGGCTGACTAATTTTTTTTATTTATGCAGAGGCCGAGGCCGCCTCGGCCTCTGAGCTATTCCAGAAGTAG
TGAGGAGGCTTTTTTGGAGGCCTAGGCTTTTGCAAAAAGCTAACTTGTTTATTGCAGCTTATAATGGTTA
CAAATAAAGCAATAGCATCACAAATTTCACAAATAAAGCATTTTTTTCACTGCATTCTAGTTGTGGTTTG
TCCAAACTCATCAATGTATCTTATCATGTCTGGATCCGCTGCATTAATGAATCGGCCAACGCGCGGGGAG
AGGCGGTTTGCGTATTGGGCGCTCTTCCGCTTCCTCGCTCACTGACTCGCTGCGCTCGGTCGTTCGGCTG
CGGCGAGCGGTATCAGCTCACTCAAAGGCGGTAATACGGTTATCCACAGAATCAGGGGATAACGCAGGAA
AGAACATGTGAGCAAAAGGCCAGCAAAAGGCCAGGAACCGTAAAAAGGCCGCGTTGCTGGCGTTTTTCCA
TAGGCTCCGCCCCCCTGACGAGCATCACAAAAATCGACGCTCAAGTCAGAGGTGGCGAAACCCGACAGGA
CTATAAAGATACCAGGCGTTTCCCCCTGGAAGCTCCCTCGTGCGCTCTCCTGTTCCGACCCTGCCGCTTA
CCGGATACCTGTCCGCCTTTCTCCCTTCGGGAAGCGTGGCGCTTTCTCAATGCTCACGCTGTAGGTATCT
CAGTTCGGTGTAGGTCGTTCGCTCCAAGCTGGGCTGTGTGCACGAACCCCCCGTTCAGCCCGACCGCTGC
GCCTTATCCGGTAACTATCGTCTTGAGTCCAACCCGGTAAGACACGACTTATCGCCACTGGCAGCAGCCA
CTGGTAACAGGATTAGCAGAGCGAGGTATGTAGGCGGTGCTACAGAGTTCTTGAAGTGGTGGCCTAACTA
CGGCTACACTAGAAGGACAGTATTTGGTATCTGCGCTCTGCTGAAGCCAGTTACCTTCGGAAAAAGAGTT
GGTAGCTCTTGATCCGGCAAACAAACCACCGCTGGTAGCGGTGGTTTTTTTGTTTGCAAGCAGCAGATTA
CGCGCAGAAAAAAAGGATCTCAAGAAGATCCTTTGATCTTTTCTACGGGGTCTGACGCTCAGTGGAACGA
AAACTCACGTTAAGGGATTTTGGTCATGAGATTATCAAAAAGGATCTTCACCTAGATCCTTTTAAATTAA
AAATGAAGTTTTAAATCAATCTAAAGTATATATGAGTAAACTTGGTCTGACAGTTACCAATGCTTAATCA
GTGAGGCACCTATCTCAGCGATCTGTCTATTTCGTTCATCCATAGTTGCCTGACTCCCCGTCGTGTAGAT
AACTACGATACGGGAGGGCTTACCATCTGGCCCCAGTGCTGCAATGATACCGCGAGACCCACGCTCACCG
GCTCCAGATTTATCAGCAATAAACCAGCCAGCCGGAAGGGCCGAGCGCAGAAGTGGTCCTGCAACTTTAT
CCGCCTCCATCCAGTCTATTAATTGTTGCCGGGAAGCTAGAGTAAGTAGTTCGCCAGTTAATAGTTTGCG
CAACGTTGTTGCCATTGCTACAGGCATCGTGGTGTCACGCTCGTCGTTTGGTATGGCTTCATTCAGCTCC
GGTTCCCAACGATCAAGGCGAGTTACATGATCCCCCATGTTGTGCAAAAAAGCGGTTAGCTCCTTCGGTC
CTCCGATCGTTGTCAGAAGTAAGTTGGCCGCAGTGTTATCACTCATGGTTATGGCAGCACTGCATAATTC
TCTTACTGTCATGCCATCCGTAAGATGCTTTTCTGTGACTGGTGAGTACTCAACCAAGTCATTCTGAGAA
TAGTGTATGCGGCGACCGAGTTGCTCTTGCCCGGCGTCAATACGGGATAATACCGCGCCACATAGCAGAA
CTTTAAAAGTGCTCATCATTGGAAAACGTTCTTCGGGGCGAAAACTCTCAAGGATCTTACCGCTGTTGAG
ATCCAGTTCGATGTAACCCACTCGTGCACCCAACTGATCTTCAGCATCTTTTACTTTCACCAGCGTTTCT
GGGTGAGCAAAAACAGGAAGGCAAAATGCCGCAAAAAAGGGAATAAGGGCGACACGGAAATGTTGAATAC
TCATACTCTTCCTTTTTCAATATTATTGAAGCATTTATCAGGGTTATTGTCTCATGAGCGGATACATATT
TGAATGTATTTAGAAAAATAAACAAATAGGGGTTCCGCGCACATTTCCCCGAAAAGTGCCACCTG
