>Addgene plasmid #64085 | pCAG-VSVL | addgene partial sequence | sequence record 109112 | pCAG-F 5'-GCAACGTGCTGGTTATTGTG-3'
AGTCCACGATTTTGAGACCGACGAGTTCAATGATTTCAATGAAGATGACTATGCCACAAGAGAATTCCTG
AATCCCGATGAGCGCATGACGTACTTGAATCATGCTGATTACAATTTGAATTCTCCTCTAATTAGTGATG
ATATTGACAATTTGATCAGGAAATTCAATTCTCTTCCGATTCCCTCGATGTGGGATAGTAAGAACTGGGA
TGGAGTTCTTGAGATGTTAACATCATGTCAAGCCAATCCCATCTCAACATCTCAGATGCATAAATGGATG
GGAAGTTGGTTAATGTCTGATAATCATGATGCCAGTCAAGGGTATAGTTTTTTACATGAAGTGGACAAAG
AGGCAGAAATAACATTTGACGTGGTGGAGACCTTCATCCGCGGCTGGGGCAACAAACCAATTGAATACAT
CAAAAAGGAAAGATGGACTGACTCATTCAAAATTCTCGCTTATTTGTGTCAAAAGTTTTTGGACTTACAC
AAGTTGACATTAATCTTAAATGCTGTCTCTGAGGTGGAATTGCTCAACTTGGCGAGGACTTTCAAAGGCA
AAGTCAGAAGAAGTTCTCATGGAACGAACATATGCAGGATTAGGGTTCCCAGCTTGGGTCCTACTTTTAT
TTCAGAAGGATGGGCTTACTTCAAGAAACTTGATATTCTAATGGACCGAAACTTTCTGTTAATGGTCAAA
GATGTGATTATAGGGAGGATGCAAACGGTGCTATCCATGGTATGTAGAATAGACA
