>Addgene plasmid #64085 | pCAG-VSVL | addgene partial sequence | sequence record 109473 | Bglob-pA-R 5'-ttttggcagagggaaaaaga-3'
CACCAGCCACCACCTTCTGATAGGCAGCCTGCACCTGAGGAGTGCGGCCGCTTAATCTCTCCAAGAGTTT
TCCTCATGTAGGTCACTCTTCAACATCAGTATAGACCGGTCTTCTTTTGAAATTCGCCCATTGATCCATT
CAATCATTCCTGTGTTTTTTCGCAAATTTGACCACTTCAAATGATTATCCACTGTACGACATAGCTGATT
GAACAAGATCTTATTGAATGGATTTAGACGAACTTGGTTTCGGACCAATTCCAAAGATCTGATCCAGTTC
CCGATTGGGGCCAAGGAGTCTGAAATTCGGGTATCTTTTGGGAGCCCATCACCTCTAGTACTCCACTTCT
GCTTGTATCCTCCTTTTACTGAAATAGCCTCCCACCTAATCGGAAATGATTGCTGGATAACTGCCAAACA
CTGTTGATATAGTGGAATGTCTTTCTCCATCAAACTCAGCCAAAAGCTTATACCAGTTATAGCGATCCCC
ACATTTTGTGCAATTCCATCTGATGGGGGGTTCGGAGGTATCGGTCCTACTCTGATATGATTGATGTTAT
AATACGATATAATCGCCATATAAAAAAGGCTAATGGTCAATAAATCTGCAGGTCTATCAGATGATTTTAA
GGCAGCCGCATGAGACACACCCGTGGGTACTCCGAATATTTGTAGCATAGTCTCAATGTTTACAAAAGGA
TCAGGAATGAATTGGGAGGGAATACCTGTCAAGGTAAAGTATGTACTAACCTTCTTTGCTCTGGCAAATT
CCTGTTCTGATGACTGGAATGCGTACAGGTTTTTCCAGGATTCATTGATGGAAGACCAATCGG
